>Addgene plasmid #122649 | pET28b-FOXP2_P6 | depositor full sequence | sequence record 233990 | pET28b plasmid with FOXP2_P6 (aa271-aa500) insert, N-terminal His-tag, C-terminal Strep-tag II
TGAGATCCGGCTGCTAACAAAGCCCGAAAGGAAGCTGAGTTGGCTGCTGCCACCGCTGAGCAATAACTAG
CATAACCCCTTGGGGCCTCTAAACGGGTCTTGAGGGGTTTTTTGCTGAAAGGAGGAACTATATCCGGATT
GGCGAATGGG
[124 nt withheld, positions 151-274]
C
[91 nt withheld, positions 276-366]
A
[49 nt withheld, positions 368-416]
CCTTTGACGTTGGAGTCCACGTTCTTT
[37 nt withheld, positions 444-480]
ACCCTATCTCGGTCTATTCTTTTGATTTATAAGGGATTTTGCCGATTTCGGCCTATTGGTTAAAAAATGA
GCTGATTTAACAAAAATTTAACGCGAATTTTAACAAAATATTAACGTTTACAATTTCAGGTGGCACTTTT
CGGGGAAATGTGCGCGGAACCCCTATTTGTTTATTTTTCTAAATACATTCAAATATGTATCCGCTCATGA
ATTAATTCTTAGAAAAACTCATCGAGCATCAAATGAAACTGCAATTTATTCATATCAGGATTATCAATAC
CATATTTTTGAAAAAGCCGTTTCTGTAATGAAGGAGAAAACTCACCGAGGCAGTTCCATAGGATGGCAAG
ATCCTGGTATCGGTCTGCGATTCCGACTCGTCCAACATCAATACAACCTATTAATTTCCCCTCGTCAAAA
ATAAGGTTATCAAGTGAGAAATCACCATGAGTGACGACTGAATCCGGTGAGAATGGCAAAAGTTTATGCA
TTTCTTTCCAGACTTGTTCAACAGGCCAGCCATTACGCTCGTCATCAAAATCACTCGCATCAACCAAACC
GTTATTCATTCGTGATTGCGCCTGAGCGAGACGAAATACGCGATCGCTGTTAAAAGGACAATTACAAACA
GGAATCGAATGCAACCGGCGCAGGAACACTGCCAGCGCATCAACAATATTTTCACCTGAATCAGGATATT
CTTCTAATACCTGGAATGCTGTTTTCCCGGGGATCGCAGTGGTGAGTAACCATGCATCATCAGGAGTACG
GATAAAATGCTTGATGGTCGGAAGAGGCATAAATTCCGTCAGCCAGTTTAGTCTGACCATCTCATCTGTA
ACATCATTGGCAACGCTACCTTTGCCATGTTTCAGAAACAACTCTGGCGCATCGGGCTTCCCATACAATC
GATAGATTGTCGCACCTGATTGCCCGACATTATCGCGAGCCCATTTATACCCATATAAATCAGCATCCAT
GTTGGAATTTAATCGCGGCCTAGAGCAAGACGTTTCCCGTTGAATATGGCTCATAACACCCCTTGTATTA
CTGTTTATGTAAGCAGACAGTTTTATTGTTCATGACCAAAATCCCTTAACGTGAGTTTTCGTTCCACTGA
GCGTCAGACCCCGTAGAAAAGATCAAAGGATCTTCTTGAGATCCTTTTTTTCTGCGCGTAATCTGCTGCT
TGCAAACAAAAAAACCACCGCTACCAGCGGTGGTTTGTTTGCCGGATCAAGAGCTACCAACTCTTTTTCC
GAAGGTAACTGGCTTCAGCAGAGCGCAGATACCAAATACTGTCCTTCTAGTGTAGCCGTAGTTAGGCCAC
CACTTCAAGAACTCTGTAGCACCGCCTACATACCTCGCTCTGCTAATCCTGTTACCAGTGGCTGCTGCCA
GTGGCGATAAGTCGTGTCTTACCGGGTTGGACTCAAGACGATAGTTACCGGATAAGGCGCAGCGGTCGGG
CTGAACGGGGGGTTCGTGCACACAGCCCAGCTTGGAGCGAACGACCTACACCGAACTGAGATACCTACAG
CGTGAGCTATGAGAAAGCGCCACGCTTCCCGAAGGGAGAAAGGCGGACAGGTATCCGGTAAGCGGCAGGG
TCGGAACAGGAGAGCGCACGAGGGAGCTTCCAGGGGGAAACGCCTGGTATCTTTATAGTCCTGTCGGGTT
TCGCCACCTCTGACTTGAGCGTCGATTTTTGTGATGCTCGTCAGGGGGGCGGAGCCTATGGAAAAACGCC
AGCAACGCGGCCTTTTTACGGTTCCTGGCCTTTTGCTGGCCTTTTGCTCACATGTTCTTTCCTGCGTTAT
CCCCTGATTCTGTGGATAACCGTATTACCGCCTTTGAGTGAGCTGATACCGCTCGCCGCAGCCGAACGAC
CGAGCGCAGCGAGTCAGTGAGCGAGGAAGCGGAAGAGCGCCTGATGCGGTATTTTCTCCTTACGCATCTG
TGCGGTATTTCACACCGCATATATGGTGCACTCTCAGTACAATCTGCTCTGATGCCGCATAGTTAAGCCA
GTATACACTCCGCTATCGCTACGTGACTGGGTCATGGCTGCGCCCCGACACCCGCCAACACCCGCTGACG
CGCCCTGACGGGCTTGTCTGCTCCCGGCATCCGCTTACAGACAAGCTGTGACCGTCTCCGGGAGCTGCAT
GTGTCAGAGGTTTTCACCGTCATCACCGAAACGCGCGAGGCAGCTGCGGTAAAGCTCATCAGCGTGGTCG
TGAAGCGATTCACAGATGTCTGCCTGTTCATCCGCGTCCAGCTCGTTGAGTTTCTCCAGAAGCGTTAATG
TCTGGCTTCTGATAAAGCGGGCCATGTTAAGGGCGGTTTTTTCCTGTTTGGTCACTGATGCCTCCGTGTA
AGGGGGATTTCTGTTCATGGGGGTAATGATACCGATGAAACGAGAGAGGATGCTCACGATACGGGTTACT
GATGATGAACATGCCCGGTTACTGGAACGTTGTGAGGGTAAACAACTGGCGGTATGGATGCGGCGGGACC
AGAGAAAAATCACTCAGGGTCAATGCCAGCGCTTCGTTAATACAGATGTAGGTGTTCCACAGGGTAGCCA
GCAGCATCCTGCGATGCAGATCCGGAACATAATGGTGCAGGGCGCTGACTTCCGCGTTTCCAGACTTTAC
GAAACACGGAAACCGAAGACCATTCATGTTGTTGCTCAGGTCGCAGACGTTTTGCAGCAGCAGTCGCTTC
ACGTTCGCTCGCGTATCGGTGATTCATTCTGCTAACCAGTAAGGCAACCCCGCCAGCCTAGCCGGGTCCT
CAACGACAGGAGCACGATCATGCGCACCCGTGGGGCCGCCATGCCGGCGATAATGGCCTGCTTCTCGCCG
AAACGTTTGGTGGCGGGACCAGTGACGAAGGCTTGAGCGAGGGCGTGCAAGATTCCGAATACCGCAAGCG
ACAGGCCGATCATCGTCGCGCTCCAGCGAAAGCGGTCCTCGCCGAAAATGACCCAGAGCGCTGCCGGCAC
CTGTCCTACGAGTTGCATGATAAAGAAGACAGTCATAAGTGCGGCGACGATAGTCATGCCCCGCGCCCAC
CGGAAGGAGCTGACTGGGTTGAAGGCTCTCAAGGGCATCGGTCGAGATCCCGGTGCCTAATGAGTGAGCT
AACTTACATTAATTGCGTTGCGCTCACTGCCCGCTTTCCAGTCGGGAAACCTGTCGTGCCAGCTGCATTA
ATGAATCGGCCAACGCGCGGGGAGAGGCGGTTTGCGTATTGGGCGCCAGGGTGGTTTTTCTTTTCACCAG
TGAGACGGGCAACAGCTGATTGCCCTTCACCGCCTGGCCCTGAGAGAGTTGCAGCAAGCGGTCCACGCTG
GTTTGCCCCAGCAGGCGAAAATCCTGTTTGATGGTGGTTAACGGCGGGATATAACATGAGCTGTCTTCGG
TATCGTCGTATCCCACTACCGAGATATCCGCACCAACGCGCAGCCCGGACTCGGTAATGGCGCGCATTGC
GCCCAGCGCCATCTGATCGTTGGCAACCAGCATCGCAGTGGGAACGATGCCCTCATTCAGCATTTGCATG
GTTTGTTGAAAACCGGACATGGCACTCCAGTCGCCTTCCCGTTCCGCTATCGGCTGAATTTGATTGCGAG
TGAGATATTTATGCCAGCCAGCCAGACGCAGACGCGCCGAGACAGAACTTAATGGGCCCGCTAACAGCGC
GATTTGCTGGTGACCCAATGCGACCAGATGCTCCACGCCCAGTCGCGTACCGTCTTCATGGGAGAAAATA
ATACTGTTGATGGGTGTCTGGTCAGAGACATCAAGAAATAACGCCGGAACATTAGTGCAGGCAGCTTCCA
CAGCAATGGCATCCTGGTCATCCAGCGGATAGTTAATGATCAGCCCACTGACGCGTTGCGCGAGAAGATT
GTGCACCGCCGCTTTACAGGCTTCGACGCCGCTTCGTTCTACCATCGACACCACCACGCTGGCACCCAGT
TGATCGGCGCGAGATTTAATCGCCGCGACAATTTGCGACGGCGCGTGCAGGGCCAGACTGGAGGTGGCAA
CGCCAATCAGCAACGACTGTTTGCCCGCCAGTTGTTGTGCCACGCGGTTGGGAATGTAATTCAGCTCCGC
CATCGCCGCTTCCACTTTTTCCCGCGTTTTCGCAGAAACGTGGCTGGCCTGGTTCACCACGCGGGAAACG
GTCTGATAAGAGACACCGGCATACTCTGCGACATCGTATAACGTTACTGGTTTCACATTCACCACCCTGA
ATTGACTCTCTTCCGGGCGCTATCATGCCATACCGCGAAAGGTTTTGCGCCATTCGATGGTGTCCGGGAT
CTCGACGCTCTCCCTTATGCGACTCCTGCATTAGGAAGCAGCCCAGTAGTAGGTTGAGGCCGTTGAGCAC
CGCCGCCGCAAGGAATGGTGCATGCAAGGAGATGGCGCCCAACAGTCCCCCGGCCACGGGGCCTGCCACC
ATACCCACGCCGAAACAAGCGCTCATGAGCCCGAAGTGGCGAGCCCGATCTTCCCCATCGGTGATGTCGG
CGATATAGGCGCCAGCAACCGCACCTGTGGCGCCGGTGATGCCGGCCACGATGCGTCCGGCGTAGAGGAT
CGAGATCTCGATCCCGCGAAATTAATACGACTCACTATAGGGGAATTGTGAGCGGATAACAATTCCCCTC
TAGAAATAATTTTGTTTAACTTTAAGAAGGAGATATACCATGGGCAGCAGCCATCATCATCATCATCACA
GCAGCGGCCTGGTGCCGCGCGGCAGCCATATGAAAGAAGTGACTGGAGTTCACAGTATGGAAGACAATGG
CATTAAACATGGAGGGCTAGACCTCACTACTAACAATTCCTCCTCGACTACCTCCTCCAACACTTCCAAA
GCATCACCACCAATAACTCATCATTCCATAGTGAATGGACAGTCTTCAGTTCTAAGTGCAAGACGAGACA
GCTCGTCACATGAGGAGACTGGGGCCTCTCACACTCTCTATGGCCATGGAGTTTGCAAATGGCCAGGCTG
TGAAAGCATTTGTGAAGATTTTGGACAGTTTTTAAAGCACCTTAACAATGAACACGCATTGGATGACCGA
AGCACTGCTCAGTGTCGAGTGCAAATGCAGGTGGTGCAACAGTTAGAAATACAGCTTTCTAAAGAACGCG
AACGTCTTCAAGCAATGATGACCCACTTGCACATGCGACCCTCAGAGCCCAAACCATCTCCCAAACCTCT
AAATCTGGTGTCTAGTGTCACCATGTCGAAGAATATGTTGGAGACATCCCCACAGAGCTTACCTCAAACC
CCTACCACACCAACGGCCCCAGTCACCCCGATTACCCAGGGACCCTCAGTAATCACCCCAGCCAGTGTGC
CCAATGTGGGAGCCATACGAAGGCGACATTCAGACAAATACAACATTCCCATGTCATCAGAAATTGCCCC
AAACTATGAATTTTATAAAAATAGCGCTTGGAGCCACCCGCAGTTCGAAAAATAA
Features (pLannotate 1.2.2; 21 found; start..end, strand, type, name):
     10..59      +  CDS            SET1 (fragment): solubility-enhancement tag derived from T7 phage gene 10B
     67..114     +  terminator     T7 terminator: transcription terminator for bacteriophage T7 RNA polymerase
    151..606     +  rep_origin     f1 ori (sequence partly withheld): f1 bacteriophage origin of replication; arrow indicates direction of (+) strand synthesis
    633..690     +  promoter       AmpR promoter (fragment): bla
    699..1514    -  CDS            KanR: aminoglycoside phosphotransferase; aph(3')-Ia; confers resistance to kanamycin in bacteria or G418 (Geneticin®) in eukaryotes
   1636..2224    +  rep_origin     ori: high-copy-number ColE1/pMB1/pBR322/pUC origin of replication
   2410..2552    -  misc_feature   bom: basis of mobility region from pBR322
   2654..2845    -  CDS            rop: Rop protein, which maintains plasmids at low copy number; rop
   2862..3242    +  CDS            YPB1_ECOLX: Protein predicted: Swiss-Prot protein existence level 4. From Escherichia coli.
   3314..3605    -  CDS            TcR (fragment): tetracycline efflux protein; tet; confers resistance to tetracycline
   3620..3641    -  protein_bind   CAP binding site: CAP binding activates transcription in the presence of cAMP. E. coli catabolite activator protein
   3654..4736    -  CDS            lacI: lac repressor; lacI; The lac repressor binds to the lac operator to inhibit transcription in E. coli. This inhibition can be relieved by adding lactose or isopropyl-β-D-thiogalactopyranoside (IPTG).
   4737..4814    -  promoter       lacI promoter: lacI
   4822..5101    -  CDS            TcR (fragment): tetracycline efflux protein; tet; confers resistance to tetracycline
   5123..5141    +  promoter       T7 promoter: promoter for bacteriophage T7 RNA polymerase
   5142..5166    +  protein_bind   lac operator: The lac repressor binds to the lac operator to inhibit transcription in E. coli. This inhibition can be relieved by adding lactose or isopropyl-β-D-thiogalactopyranoside (IPTG). lac repressor encoded by lacI
   5181..5203    +  RBS            RBS: efficient ribosome binding site from bacteriophage T7 gene 10 (Olins and Rangwala, 1989)
   5222..5238    +  CDS            capTEV™ (fragment): composite tag for in vivo biotinylation, TEV protease cleavage, and 6xHis tagging
   5249..5266    +  CDS            thrombin site: thrombin recognition and cleavage site
   5273..5965    +  CDS            FOXP2 (fragment): FOXP2_HUMAN - Also known as CAGH44, TNRC10. Experimental evidence at protein level: Swiss-Prot protein existence level 1. Transcriptional repressor that may play a role in the specification and differentiation of lung epithelium. May also play a role in developing neural, gastrointestinal and cardiovascular tissues. Can act with CTBP1 to synergistically repress transcription but CTPBP1 is not essential. Plays a role in synapse formation by regulating SRPX2 levels. Involved in neural mechanisms mediating the development of speech and language. From Homo sapiens (Human).
   5969..5991    +  CDS            Strep-Tag II (fragment): peptide that binds Strep-Tactin®, an engineered form of streptavidin
