>Addgene plasmid #122649 | pET28b-FOXP2_P6 | addgene full sequence | sequence record 238907 | Addgene NGS Result
ACCCACGCCGAAACAAGCGCTCATGAGCCCGAAGTGGCGAGCCCGATCTTCCCCATCGGTGATGTCGGCG
ATATAGGCGCCAGCAACCGCACCTGTGGCGCCGGTGATGCCGGCCACGATGCGTCCGGCGTAGAGGATCG
AGATCTCGATCCCGCGAAATTAATACGACTCACTATAGGGGAATTGTGAGCGGATAACAATTCCCCTCTA
GAAATAATTTTGTTTAACTTTAAGAAGGAGATATACCATGGGCAGCAGCCATCATCATCATCATCACAGC
AGCGGCCTGGTGCCGCGCGGCAGCCATATGAAAGAAGTGACTGGAGTTCACAGTATGGAAGACAATGGCA
TTAAACATGGAGGGCTAGACCTCACTACTAACAATTCCTCCTCGACTACCTCCTCCAACACTTCCAAAGC
ATCACCACCAATAACTCATCATTCCATAGTGAATGGACAGTCTTCAGTTCTAAGTGCAAGACGAGACAGC
TCGTCACATGAGGAGACTGGGGCCTCTCACACTCTCTATGGCCATGGAGTTTGCAAATGGCCAGGCTGTG
AAAGCATTTGTGAAGATTTTGGACAGTTTTTAAAGCACCTTAACAATGAACACGCATTGGATGACCGAAG
CACTGCTCAGTGTCGAGTGCAAATGCAGGTGGTGCAACAGTTAGAAATACAGCTTTCTAAAGAACGCGAA
CGTCTTCAAGCAATGATGACCCACTTGCACATGCGACCCTCAGAGCCCAAACCATCTCCCAAACCTCTAA
ATCTGGTGTCTAGTGTCACCATGTCGAAGAATATGTTGGAGACATCCCCACAGAGCTTACCTCAAACCCC
TACCACACCAACGGCCCCAGTCACCCCGATTACCCAGGGACCCTCAGTAATCACCCCAGCCAGTGTGCCC
AATGTGGGAGCCATACGAAGGCGACATTCAGACAAATACAACATTCCCATGTCATCAGAAATTGCCCCAA
ACTATGAATTTTATAAAAATAGCGCTTGGAGCCACCCGCAGTTCGAAAAATAATGAGATCCGGCTGCTAA
CAAAGCCCGAAAGGAAGCTGAGTTGGCTGCTGCCACCGCTGAGCAATAACTAGCATAACCCCTTGGGGCC
TCTAAACGGGTCTTGAGGGGTTTTTTGCTGAAAGGAGGAACTATATCCGGATTGGCGAATGGG
[124 nt withheld, positions 1184-1307]
C
[91 nt withheld, positions 1309-1399]
A
[49 nt withheld, positions 1401-1449]
CCTTTGACGTTGGAGTCCACGTTCTTT
[37 nt withheld, positions 1477-1513]
ACCCTATCTCGGTCTATTCTTTTGATTTATAAGGGATTTTGCCGATTTCGGCCTATTGGTTAAAAAATGA
GCTGATTTAACAAAAATTTAACGCGAATTTTAACAAAATATTAACGCTTACAATTTAGGTGGCACTTTTC
GGGGAAATGTGCGCGGAACCCCTATTTGTTTATTTTTCTAAATACATTCAAATATGTATCCGCTCATGAA
TTAATTCTTAGAAAAACTCATCGAGCATCAAATGAAACTGCAATTTATTCATATCAGGATTATCAATACC
ATATTTTTGAAAAAGCCGTTTCTGTAATGAAGGAGAAAACTCACCGAGGCAGTTCCATAGGATGGCAAGA
TCCTGGTATCGGTCTGCGATTCCGACTCGTCCAACATCAATACAACCTATTAATTTCCCCTCGTCAAAAA
TAAGGTTATCAAGTGAGAAATCACCATGAGTGACGACTGAATCCGGTGAGAATGGCAAAAGTTTATGCAT
TTCTTTCCAGACTTGTTCAACAGGCCAGCCATTACGCTCGTCATCAAAATCACTCGCATCAACCAAACCG
TTATTCATTCGTGATTGCGCCTGAGCGAGACGAAATACGCGATCGCTGTTAAAAGGACAATTACAAACAG
GAATCGAATGCAACCGGCGCAGGAACACTGCCAGCGCATCAACAATATTTTCACCTGAATCAGGATATTC
TTCTAATACCTGGAATGCTGTTTTCCCGGGGATCGCAGTGGTGAGTAACCATGCATCATCAGGAGTACGG
ATAAAATGCTTGATGGTCGGAAGAGGCATAAATTCCGTCAGCCAGTTTAGTCTGACCATCTCATCTGTAA
CATCATTGGCAACGCTACCTTTGCCATGTTTCAGAAACAACTCTGGCGCATCGGGCTTCCCATACAATCG
ATAGATTGTCGCACCTGATTGCCCGACATTATCGCGAGCCCATTTATACCCATATAAATCAGCATCCATG
TTGGAATTTAATCGCGGCCTAGAGCAAGACGTTTCCCGTTGAATATGGCTCATAACACCCCTTGTATTAC
TGTTTATGTAAGCAGACAGTTTTATTGTTCATGACCAAAATCCCTTAACGTGAGTTTTCGTTCCACTGAG
CGTCAGACCCCGTAGAAAAGATCAAAGGATCTTCTTGAGATCCTTTTTTTCTGCGCGTAATCTGCTGCTT
GCAAACAAAAAAACCACCGCTACCAGCGGTGGTTTGTTTGCCGGATCAAGAGCTACCAACTCTTTTTCCG
AAGGTAACTGGCTTCAGCAGAGCGCAGATACCAAATACTGTCCTTCTAGTGTAGCCGTAGTTAGGCCACC
ACTTCAAGAACTCTGTAGCACCGCCTACATACCTCGCTCTGCTAATCCTGTTACCAGTGGCTGCTGCCAG
TGGCGATAAGTCGTGTCTTACCGGGTTGGACTCAAGACGATAGTTACCGGATAAGGCGCAGCGGTCGGGC
TGAACGGGGGGTTCGTGCACACAGCCCAGCTTGGAGCGAACGACCTACACCGAACTGAGATACCTACAGC
GTGAGCTATGAGAAAGCGCCACGCTTCCCGAAGGGAGAAAGGCGGACAGGTATCCGGTAAGCGGCAGGGT
CGGAACAGGAGAGCGCACGAGGGAGCTTCCAGGGGGAAACGCCTGGTATCTTTATAGTCCTGTCGGGTTT
CGCCACCTCTGACTTGAGCGTCGATTTTTGTGATGCTCGTCAGGGGGGCGGAGCCTATGGAAAAACGCCA
GCAACGCGGCCTTTTTACGGTTCCTGGCCTTTTGCTGGCCTTTTGCTCACATGTTCTTTCCTGCGTTATC
CCCTGATTCTGTGGATAACCGTATTACCGCCTTTGAGTGAGCTGATACCGCTCGCCGCAGCCGAACGACC
GAGCGCAGCGAGTCAGTGAGCGAGGAAGCGGAAGAGCGCCTGATGCGGTATTTTCTCCTTACGCATCTGT
GCGGTATTTCACACCGCAATGGTGCACTCTCAGTACAATCTGCTCTGATGCCGCATAGTTAAGCCAGTAT
ACACTCCGCTATCGCTACGTGACTGGGTCATGGCTGCGCCCCGACACCCGCCAACACCCGCTGACGCGCC
CTGACGGGCTTGTCTGCTCCCGGCATCCGCTTACAGACAAGCTGTGACCGTCTCCGGGAGCTGCATGTGT
CAGAGGTTTTCACCGTCATCACCGAAACGCGCGAGGCAGCTGCGGTAAAGCTCATCAGCGTGGTCGTGAA
GCGATTCACAGATGTCTGCCTGTTCATCCGCGTCCAGCTCGTTGAGTTTCTCCAGAAGCGTTAATGTCTG
GCTTCTGATAAAGCGGGCCATGTTAAGGGCGGTTTTTTCCTGTTTGGTCACTGATGCCTCCGTGTAAGGG
GGATTTCTGTTCATGGGGGTAATGATACCGATGAAACGAGAGAGGATGCTCACGATACGGGTTACTGATG
ATGAACATGCCCGGTTACTGGAACGTTGTGAGGGTAAACAACTGGCGGTATGGATGCGGCGGGACCAGAG
AAAAATCACTCAGGGTCAATGCCAGCGCTTCGTTAATACAGATGTAGGTGTTCCACAGGGTAGCCAGCAG
CATCCTGCGATGCAGATCCGGAACATAATGGTGCAGGGCGCTGACTTCCGCGTTTCCAGACTTTACGAAA
CACGGAAACCGAAGACCATTCATGTTGTTGCTCAGGTCGCAGACGTTTTGCAGCAGCAGTCGCTTCACGT
TCGCTCGCGTATCGGTGATTCATTCTGCTAACCAGTAAGGCAACCCCGCCAGCCTAGCCGGGTCCTCAAC
GACAGGAGCACGATCATGCGCACCCGTGGGGCCGCCATGCCGGCGATAATGGCCTGCTTCTCGCCGAAAC
GTTTGGTGGCGGGACCAGTGACGAAGGCTTGAGCGAGGGCGTGCAAGATTCCGAATACCGCAAGCGACAG
GCCGATCATCGTCGCGCTCCAGCGAAAGCGGTCCTCGCCGAAAATGACCCAGAGCGCTGCCGGCACCTGT
CCTACGAGTTGCATGATAAAGAAGACAGTCATAAGTGCGGCGACGATAGTCATGCCCCGCGCCCACCGGA
AGGAGCTGACTGGGTTGAAGGCTCTCAAGGGCATCGGTCGAGATCCCGGTGCCTAATGAGTGAGCTAACT
TACATTAATTGCGTTGCGCTCACTGCCCGCTTTCCAGTCGGGAAACCTGTCGTGCCAGCTGCATTAATGA
ATCGGCCAACGCGCGGGGAGAGGCGGTTTGCGTATTGGGCGCCAGGGTGGTTTTTCTTTTCACCAGTGAG
ACGGGCAACAGCTGATTGCCCTTCACCGCCTGGCCCTGAGAGAGTTGCAGCAAGCGGTCCACGCTGGTTT
GCCCCAGCAGGCGAAAATCCTGTTTGATGGTGGTTAACGGCGGGATATAACATGAGCTGTCTTCGGTATC
GTCGTATCCCACTACCGAGATATCCGCACCAACGCGCAGCCCGGACTCGGTAATGGCGCGCATTGCGCCC
AGCGCCATCTGATCGTTGGCAACCAGCATCGCAGTGGGAACGATGCCCTCATTCAGCATTTGCATGGTTT
GTTGAAAACCGGACATGGCACTCCAGTCGCCTTCCCGTTCCGCTATCGGCTGAATTTGATTGCGAGTGAG
ATATTTATGCCAGCCAGCCAGACGCAGACGCGCCGAGACAGAACTTAATGGGCCCGCTAACAGCGCGATT
TGCTGGTGACCCAATGCGACCAGATGCTCCACGCCCAGTCGCGTACCGTCTTCATGGGAGAAAATAATAC
TGTTGATGGGTGTCTGGTCAGAGACATCAAGAAATAACGCCGGAACATTAGTGCAGGCAGCTTCCACAGC
AATGGCATCCTGGTCATCCAGCGGATAGTTAATGATCAGCCCACTGACGCGTTGCGCGAGAAGATTGTGC
ACCGCCGCTTTACAGGCTTCGACGCCGCTTCGTTCTACCATCGACACCACCACGCTGGCACCCAGTTGAT
CGGCGCGAGATTTAATCGCCGCGACAATTTGCGACGGCGCGTGCAGGGCCAGACTGGAGGTGGCAACGCC
AATCAGCAACGACTGTTTGCCCGCCAGTTGTTGTGCCACGCGGTTGGGAATGTAATTCAGCTCCGCCATC
GCCGCTTCCACTTTTTCCCGCGTTTTCGCAGAAACGTGGCTGGCCTGGTTCACCACGCGGGAAACGGTCT
GATAAGAGACACCGGCATACTCTGCGACATCGTATAACGTTACTGGTTTCACATTCACCACCCTGAATTG
ACTCTCTTCCGGGCGCTATCATGCCATACCGCGAAAGGTTTTGCGCCATTCGATGGTGTCCGGGATCTCG
ACGCTCTCCCTTATGCGACTCCTGCATTAGGAAGCAGCCCAGTAGTAGGTTGAGGCCGTTGAGCACCGCC
GCCGCAAGGAATGGTGCATGCAAGGAGATGGCGCCCAACAGTCCCCCGGCCACGGGGCCTGCCACCAT
Features (pLannotate 1.2.2; 21 found; start..end, strand, type, name):
    161..179     +  promoter       T7 promoter: promoter for bacteriophage T7 RNA polymerase
    180..204     +  protein_bind   lac operator: The lac repressor binds to the lac operator to inhibit transcription in E. coli. This inhibition can be relieved by adding lactose or isopropyl-β-D-thiogalactopyranoside (IPTG). lac repressor encoded by lacI
    219..241     +  RBS            RBS: efficient ribosome binding site from bacteriophage T7 gene 10 (Olins and Rangwala, 1989)
    260..276     +  CDS            capTEV™ (fragment): composite tag for in vivo biotinylation, TEV protease cleavage, and 6xHis tagging
    287..304     +  CDS            thrombin site: thrombin recognition and cleavage site
    311..1003    +  CDS            FOXP2 (fragment): FOXP2_HUMAN - Also known as CAGH44, TNRC10. Experimental evidence at protein level: Swiss-Prot protein existence level 1. Transcriptional repressor that may play a role in the specification and differentiation of lung epithelium. May also play a role in developing neural, gastrointestinal and cardiovascular tissues. Can act with CTBP1 to synergistically repress transcription but CTPBP1 is not essential. Plays a role in synapse formation by regulating SRPX2 levels. Involved in neural mechanisms mediating the development of speech and language. From Homo sapiens (Human).
   1007..1029    +  CDS            Strep-Tag II (fragment): peptide that binds Strep-Tactin®, an engineered form of streptavidin
   1043..1092    +  CDS            SET1 (fragment): solubility-enhancement tag derived from T7 phage gene 10B
   1100..1147    +  terminator     T7 terminator: transcription terminator for bacteriophage T7 RNA polymerase
   1184..1612    +  rep_origin     f1 ori (sequence partly withheld): f1 bacteriophage origin of replication; arrow indicates direction of (+) strand synthesis
   1665..1722    +  promoter       AmpR promoter (fragment): bla
   1731..2546    -  CDS            KanR: aminoglycoside phosphotransferase; aph(3')-Ia; confers resistance to kanamycin in bacteria or G418 (Geneticin®) in eukaryotes
   2668..3256    +  rep_origin     ori: high-copy-number ColE1/pMB1/pBR322/pUC origin of replication
   3442..3581    -  misc_feature   bom: basis of mobility region from pBR322
   3683..3874    -  CDS            rop: Rop protein, which maintains plasmids at low copy number; rop
   3891..4271    +  CDS            YPB1_ECOLX: Protein predicted: Swiss-Prot protein existence level 4. From Escherichia coli.
   4343..4634    -  CDS            TcR (fragment): tetracycline efflux protein; tet; confers resistance to tetracycline
   4649..4670    -  protein_bind   CAP binding site: CAP binding activates transcription in the presence of cAMP. E. coli catabolite activator protein
   4683..5765    -  CDS            lacI: lac repressor; lacI; The lac repressor binds to the lac operator to inhibit transcription in E. coli. This inhibition can be relieved by adding lactose or isopropyl-β-D-thiogalactopyranoside (IPTG).
   5766..5843    -  promoter       lacI promoter: lacI
   5851..139     -  CDS            TcR (fragment) (across the origin): tetracycline efflux protein; tet; confers resistance to tetracycline
