[The description below was written by a language model from this plasmid's Addgene catalogue record and pLannotate feature annotations shown in this document.]
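Description:
pET28b-FOXP2_P6 is a bacterial expression plasmid of about 6 kb, built on the Novagen pET28b backbone, that produces a truncated form of human FOXP2 (amino acids 271–500) in E. coli. It is selected with kanamycin through an aph(3')-Ia resistance gene and replicates from a ColE1/pBR322-type origin. The backbone also carries the bom region and the rop gene, although the catalogue lists it as high copy. An f1 origin is present as well, which allows single-stranded DNA production. Short annotated matches to a tetracycline resistance gene, an AmpR promoter, a capTEV tag and a SET1 tag appear to be partial hits to backbone sequence rather than functional elements. The capTEV match most likely reflects the 6xHis stretch.

The expression cassette is the standard pET arrangement: a T7 promoter followed by a lac operator and the T7 gene 10 ribosome binding site, ending in the T7 terminator. A lacI gene under its own promoter supplies the repressor. Transcription therefore depends on T7 RNA polymerase supplied by the host and is induced with IPTG. The open reading frame encodes a backbone-derived N-terminal His-tag, a thrombin cleavage site, the roughly 0.7 kb FOXP2 fragment, and a C-terminal Strep-tag II added with the insert. Having a different affinity tag at each end permits two-step purification that enriches for full-length product, and the thrombin site allows removal of the His-tag.

The FOXP2 coding sequence derives from a synthesised full-length human gene. The associated publication concerns FOXP2 oligomerization and DNA binding, so the plasmid most likely serves to make recombinant protein for such biochemical studies. The depositor and NGS sequences show the same feature layout and differ by only a few nucleotides in length.
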