Addgene plasmid #122649: pET28b-FOXP2_P6
Purpose: Expresses truncated variant (aa271-aa500) of human FOXP2 in bacterial cells
Depositing lab: Hendrik Dietz. Depositing organization: Technische Universitaet Muenchen (TUM). Publication: Dissecting FOXP2 Oligomerization and DNA Binding. Haussermann K, Young G, Kukura P, Dietz H. Angew Chem Int Ed Engl. 2019 Jun 3;58(23):7662-7667. doi: 10.1002/anie.201901734. Epub 2019 Apr 29. PubMed 30887622.
Backbone
  Vector backbone: pET28b
  Backbone manufacturer: Novagen
  Backbone size w/o insert (bp): 5269
  Total vector size (bp): 5995
  Vector type: Bacterial Expression
Growth in bacteria
  Bacterial resistance: Kanamycin, 50 μg/mL
  Growth temperature: 37°C
  Growth strain: DH5alpha
  Copy number: High Copy
Gene/Insert
  Gene/Insert name: Homo sapiens forkhead box P2 (alt name: FOXP2)
  Species: H. sapiens (human)
  Insert size (bp): 723
  GenBank ID: 93986
  Entrez Gene: FOXP2 (a.k.a. CAGH44, SPCH1, TNRC10)
  Promoter: T7
  Tag / fusion protein: His-tag (N terminal on backbone); Strep-tag II (C terminal on insert)
  Cloning method: Unknown
  Sequencing primers: 5′ T7 promoter; 3′ T7 terminator
Resource information
  A portion of this plasmid was derived from a plasmid made by: Euofins Genetics GmbH - Gene synthesis of Full-lengths human FOXP2
Terms and licenses: Academic/Nonprofit Terms; Industry Terms: Not Available to Industry
How to cite: pET28b-FOXP2_P6 was a gift from Hendrik Dietz (Addgene plasmid # 122649 ; http://n2t.net/addgene:122649 ; RRID:Addgene_122649)
